Addgene plasmid #176008: Cavin4b-mCherry
Purpose: Mammalian expression of zebrafish Cavin4b-mCherry. Parton lab clone HYO
Depositing lab: Rob Parton. Depositing organization: University of Queensland, Institute for Molecular Bioscience. Publication: Cavin4 interacts with Bin1 to promote T-tubule formation and stability in developing skeletal muscle. Lo HP, Lim YW, Xiong Z, Martel N, Ferguson C, Ariotti N, Giacomotto J, Rae J, Floetenmeyer M, Moradi SV, Gao Y, Tillu VA, Xia D, Wang H, Rahnama S, Nixon SJ, Bastiani M, Day RD, Smith KA, Palpant NJ, Johnston WA, Alexandrov K, Collins BM, Hall TE, Parton RG. J Cell Biol. 2021 Dec 6;220(12). pii: 212693. doi: 10.1083/jcb.201905065. Epub 2021 Oct 11. PubMed 34633413.
Backbone
  Vector backbone: pCSDEST2 (Addgene 22424)
  Vector type: Mammalian Expression
Growth in bacteria
  Bacterial resistance: Ampicillin, 100 μg/mL
  Growth temperature: 37°C
  Growth strain: DH5alpha
  Copy number: High Copy
Gene/Insert
  Gene/Insert name: Cavin4b
  Species: D. rerio (zebrafish)
  Entrez Gene: cavin4b (a.k.a. mur, murc, murcb, wu:fc18g06, zgc:92239)
  Tag / fusion protein: mCherry (C terminal on insert)
Terms and licenses: Academic/Nonprofit Terms; Industry Terms: Not Available to Industry
How to cite: Cavin4b-mCherry was a gift from Rob Parton (Addgene plasmid # 176008 ; http://n2t.net/addgene:176008 ; RRID:Addgene_176008)
