[The description below was written by a language model from this plasmid's Addgene catalogue record and the feature table of its GenBank file.]
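Description:
Cavin4b-mCherry is a 5,837 bp mammalian expression plasmid built in the pCSDEST2 Gateway destination backbone, a pCS2-type vector. It is propagated in E. coli as a high-copy plasmid through a ColE1/pUC-type origin and selected with ampicillin via the beta-lactamase gene. An f1 phage origin is also present, along with remnants of the lac promoter/operator region and standard sequencing primer sites.

The payload is zebrafish (Danio rerio) cavin4b, also known as murcb, fused at its C terminus to mammalian codon-optimized mCherry, a monomeric red fluorescent protein derived from DsRed. Expression is driven by the simian cytomegalovirus IE94 enhancer/promoter and terminated by an SV40 polyadenylation signal. The feature table does not annotate the Cavin4b coding sequence itself, but its position is evident. A Kozak consensus sits immediately after attB1, and the unannotated interval up to attB2 is followed directly by the mCherry reading frame, which ends just before attB3. This attB1/attB2/attB3 arrangement is consistent with multisite Gateway assembly, with the gene and the fluorescent tag contributed as separate entry modules. An SP6 promoter lies between the CMV promoter and the insert and could in principle support in vitro synthesis of sense RNA. T7 and T3 promoters lie downstream in the opposite orientation.

The stated purpose is expression of fluorescently tagged zebrafish Cavin4b in mammalian cells. The associated publication concerns the interaction of Cavin4 with Bin1 in T-tubule formation and stability in developing skeletal muscle, so the construct fits live or fixed-cell imaging of Cavin4b localisation in that setting.
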