LOCUS       Exported 5837 bp ds-DNA circular SYN 27-OCT-2021
DEFINITION  Mammalian expression of zebrafish Cavin4b-mCherry. Parton lab clone
            HYO.
ACCESSION   .
VERSION     .
KEYWORDS    Cavin4b-mCherry
SOURCE      synthetic DNA construct
  ORGANISM  synthetic DNA construct
REFERENCE   1 (bases 1 to 5837)
  TITLE     Harriet's Cavin4 paper
  JOURNAL   Unpublished
REFERENCE   2 (bases 1 to 5837)
  AUTHORS   .
  TITLE     Direct Submission
  JOURNAL   Exported Oct 27, 2021 from SnapGene Server 1.1.58
            http://www.snapgene.com
FEATURES             Location/Qualifiers
     source          1..5837
                     /organism="synthetic DNA construct"
                     /mol_type="other DNA"
     promoter        77..1054
                     /label=CMV IE94 promoter
                     /note="enhancer/promoter region of simian cytomegalovirus
                     major immediate early transcription unit IE94"
     promoter        1089..1107
                     /label=SP6 promoter
                     /note="promoter for bacteriophage SP6 RNA polymerase"
     primer_bind     1089..1106
                     /label=SP6
                     /note="SP6 promoter, forward primer"
     protein_bind    1162..1186
                     /gene="mutant version of attB"
                     /label=attB1
                     /bound_moiety="BP Clonase(TM)"
                     /note="recombination site for the Gateway(R) BP reaction"
     regulatory      1187..1196
                     /regulatory_class="other"
                     /note="vertebrate consensus sequence for strong initiation
                     of translation (Kozak, 1987)"
     protein_bind    complement(2148..2172)
                     /gene="mutant version of attB"
                     /label=attB2
                     /bound_moiety="BP Clonase(TM)"
                     /note="recombination site for the Gateway(R) BP reaction"
     CDS             2174..2881
                     /codon_start=1
                     /product="monomeric derivative of DsRed fluorescent protein
                     (Shaner et al., 2004)"
                     /label=mCherry
                     /note="mammalian codon-optimized"
                     /translation="VSKGEEDNMAIIKEFMRFKVHMEGSVNGHEFEIEGEGEGRPYEGT
                     QTAKLKVTKGGPLPFAWDILSPQFMYGSKAYVKHPADIPDYLKLSFPEGFKWERVMNFE
                     DGGVVTVTQDSSLQDGEFIYKVKLRGTNFPSDGPVMQKKTMGWEASSERMYPEDGALKG
                     EIKQRLKLKDGGHYDAEVKTTYKAKKPVQLPGAYNVNIKLDITSHNEDYTIVEQYERAE
                     GRHSTGGMDELYK"
     primer_bind     complement(2316..2334)
                     /label=mCherry-R
                     /note="mCherry, reverse primer"
     primer_bind     2584..2603
                     /label=mCherry-F
                     /note="mCherry, forward primer"
     primer_bind     2778..2801
                     /label=DsRed1-C
                     /note="DsRed1, forward primer"
     protein_bind    complement(2883..2903)
                     /gene="mutant version of attB"
                     /label=attB3
                     /bound_moiety="BP Clonase(TM)"
                     /note="core recombination site for the Gateway(R) BP
                     reaction"
     promoter        complement(2921..2938)
                     /label=T7 promoter
                     /note="promoter for bacteriophage T7 RNA polymerase"
     polyA_signal    2943..3077
                     /label=SV40 poly(A) signal
                     /note="SV40 polyadenylation signal"
     primer_bind     complement(2967..2986)
                     /label=EBV-rev
                     /note="SV40 polyA terminator, reverse primer"
     primer_bind     3021..3040
                     /label=SV40pA-R
                     /note="SV40 polyA, reverse primer"
     primer_bind     complement(3190..3210)
                     /label=T3
                     /note="T3 promoter, forward primer"
     promoter        complement(3190..3208)
                     /label=T3 promoter
                     /note="promoter for bacteriophage T3 RNA polymerase"
     primer_bind     complement(3229..3245)
                     /label=M13 rev
                     /note="common sequencing primer, one of multiple similar
                     variants"
     primer_bind     complement(3229..3245)
                     /label=M13 Reverse
                     /note="In lacZ gene. Also called M13-rev"
     primer_bind     complement(3242..3264)
                     /label=M13/pUC Reverse
                     /note="In lacZ gene"
     protein_bind    3253..3269
                     /label=lac operator
                     /bound_moiety="lac repressor encoded by lacI"
                     /note="The lac repressor binds to the lac operator to
                     inhibit transcription in E. coli. This inhibition can be
                     relieved by adding lactose or
                     isopropyl-beta-D-thiogalactopyranoside (IPTG)."
     promoter        complement(3277..3307)
                     /label=lac promoter
                     /note="promoter for the E. coli lac operon"
     protein_bind    3322..3343
                     /label=CAP binding site
                     /bound_moiety="E. coli catabolite activator protein"
                     /note="CAP binding activates transcription in the presence
                     of cAMP."
     primer_bind     complement(3460..3477)
                     /label=L4440
                     /note="L4440 vector, forward primer"
     rep_origin      complement(3631..4219)
                     /direction=LEFT
                     /label=ori
                     /note="high-copy-number ColE1/pMB1/pBR322/pUC origin of
                     replication"
     primer_bind     complement(3711..3730)
                     /label=pBR322ori-F
                     /note="pBR322 origin, forward primer"
     CDS             complement(4390..5250)
                     /codon_start=1
                     /gene="bla"
                     /product="beta-lactamase"
                     /label=AmpR
                     /note="confers resistance to ampicillin, carbenicillin, and
                     related antibiotics"
                     /translation="MSIQHFRVALIPFFAAFCLPVFAHPETLVKVKDAEDQLGARVGYI
                     ELDLNSGKILESFRPEERFPMMSTFKVLLCGAVLSRIDAGQEQLGRRIHYSQNDLVEYS
                     PVTEKHLTDGMTVRELCSAAITMSDNTAANLLLTTIGGPKELTAFLHNMGDHVTRLDRW
                     EPELNEAIPNDERDTTMPVAMATTLRKLLTGELLTLASRQQLIDWMEADKVAGPLLRSA
                     LPAGWFIADKSGAGERGSRGIIAALGPDGKPSRIVVIYTTGSQATMDERNRQIAEIGAS
                     LIKHW"
     primer_bind     5013..5032
                     /label=Amp-R
                     /note="Ampicillin resistance gene, reverse primer"
     promoter        complement(5251..5355)
                     /gene="bla"
                     /label=AmpR promoter
     rep_origin      complement(5381..5836)
                     /direction=LEFT
                     /label=f1 ori
                     /note="f1 bacteriophage origin of replication; arrow
                     indicates direction of (+) strand synthesis"
     primer_bind     complement(5518..5539)
                     /label=F1ori-F
                     /note="F1 origin, forward primer"
     primer_bind     5730..5749
                     /label=F1ori-R
                     /note="F1 origin, reverse primer"
ORIGIN
        1 ccattcgcca ttcaggctgc gcaactgttg ggaagggcga tcggtgcggg cctcttcgct
       61 attacgccag tcgaccgcca attcaatatg gcgtatatgg actcatgcca attcaatatg
      121 gtggatctgg acctgtgcca attcaatatg gcgtatatgg actcgtgcca attcaatatg
      181 gtggatctgg accccagcca attcaatatg gcggacttgg caccatgcca attcaatatg
      241 gcggacctgg cactgtgcca actggggagg ggtctacttg gcacggtgcc aagtttgagg
      301 aggggtcttg gccctgtgcc aagtccgcca tattgaattg gcatggtgcc aataatggcg
      361 gccatattgg ctatatgcca ggatcaatat ataggcaata tccaatatgg ccctatgcca
      421 atatggctat tggccaggtt caatactatg tattggccct atgccatata gtattccata
      481 tatgggtttt cctattgacg tagatagccc ctcccaatgg gcggtcccat ataccatata
      541 tggggcttcc taataccgcc catagccact cccccattga cgtcaatggt ctctatatat
      601 ggtctttcct attgacgtca tatgggcggt cctattgacg tatatggcgc ctcccccatt
      661 gacgtcaatt acggtaaatg gcccgcctgg ctcaatgccc attgacgtca ataggaccac
      721 ccaccattga cgtcaatggg atggctcatt gcccattcat atccgttctc acgcccccta
      781 ttgacgtcaa tgacggtaaa tggcccactt ggcagtacat caatatctat taatagtaac
      841 ttggcaagta cattactatt ggaagtacgc cagggtacat tggcagtact cccattgacg
      901 tcaatggcgg taaatggccc gcgatggctg ccaagtacat ccccattgac gtcaatgggg
      961 aggggcaatg acgcaaatgg gcgttccatt gacgtaaatg ggcggtaggc gtgcctaatg
     1021 ggaggtctat ataagcaatg ctcgtttagg gaaccgccat tctgcctggg gacgtcggag
     1081 caagcttgat ttaggtgaca ctatagaata caagctactt gttctttttg caggatccca
     1141 tcgattcgaa ttcaaggatc aacaagtttg tacaaaaaag caggctgcca ccatggctga
     1201 taaactggga ctggcaggtg tggcggacga gcccagcgcc atgaacatct tctctctgct
     1261 ggagagggtg tccgggatca tagacaatgt tcaggcctgc cagcagcgga tggaggagag
     1321 gcagctggag ctggagaaca ccgtcaagac catccaagca gatgtagtca agctgacgaa
     1381 ggagcacacg gcgaccagtg gcaccgtgga gaaacttctg gagaaaacac gcaaggtcag
     1441 ctgccacatc aaggacgtcc gcgtgcgggt ggagaagcag aacgttcgag tcaagaaggt
     1501 ggaggaaacc caagtcgagc tgctgaataa gaacaagttc cgtgtcgtca tctaccaggg
     1561 agataatgag gtcccagctg tggctggtcc taaagcctct ccgaagggag caatgggtgg
     1621 agacgctgct gcagacccag atgcaccaga ggctccgctc cctgactcgg atgaggaata
     1681 catggttgtt gaagaagccg attcttccac tgctgccaaa ctaaagaaga ccggcctgaa
     1741 gcgcatcgaa agcctgaagc agaccttctc acgcgagaac atgactaaga ccaaagaaaa
     1801 cctgggcacc aaggtcaaca agctgggcga gcgcatagta acagccgaac ggcgtgagaa
     1861 aatccgccag tcaggagaac gactgaaaca gtctggcgag cgcttcaagg aaaccatcac
     1921 aaaaaccgta ccagcaaagc tgaatctgaa gaaggaaagg acggtggctg agggtcagga
     1981 gggggcagaa gggaccacag aaggaacagc acccgtccca ccaccgaagg gtcgtaaacc
     2041 cagtcctgag gtggcctaca cagagccaac gcagaaacaa gaaggtccag atgagggcaa
     2101 gggtgaggaa tcagaagtac cgatgtatga tatgaagcag ctttctgacc cagctttctt
     2161 gtacaaagtg gctgtgagca agggcgagga ggacaacatg gccatcatca aggagttcat
     2221 gcgcttcaag gtgcacatgg agggctccgt gaacggccac gagttcgaga tcgagggcga
     2281 gggcgagggc cgcccctacg agggcaccca gaccgccaag ctgaaggtga ccaagggcgg
     2341 ccccctgccc ttcgcctggg acatcctgtc ccctcagttc atgtacggct ccaaggccta
     2401 cgtgaagcac cccgccgaca tccccgacta cttgaagctg tccttccccg agggcttcaa
     2461 gtgggagcgc gtgatgaact tcgaggacgg cggcgtggtg accgtgaccc aggactcctc
     2521 cctgcaggac ggcgagttca tctacaaggt gaagctgcgc ggcaccaact tcccctccga
     2581 cggccccgta atgcagaaga agaccatggg ctgggaggcc tcctccgagc ggatgtaccc
     2641 cgaggacggc gccctgaagg gcgagatcaa gcagaggctg aagctgaagg acggcggcca
     2701 ctacgacgcc gaggtcaaga ccacctacaa ggccaagaag cccgtgcagc tgcccggcgc
     2761 ctacaacgtc aacatcaagc tggacatcac ctcccacaac gaggactaca ccatcgtgga
     2821 acagtacgag cgcgccgagg gccgccactc caccggcggc atggacgagc tgtacaagta
     2881 accaacttta ttatacatag ttgcactcga gcctctagaa ctatagtgag tcgtattacg
     2941 tagatccaga catgataaga tacattgatg agtttggaca aaccacaact agaatgcagt
     3001 gaaaaaaatg ctttatttgt gaaatttgtg atgctattgc tttatttgta accattataa
     3061 gctgcaataa acaagttaac aacaacaatt gcattcattt tatgtttcag gttcaggggg
     3121 aggtgtggga ggttttttaa ttcgcggccg cggcgccaat gcattgggcc cggtacccag
     3181 cttttgttcc ctttagtgag ggttaattgc gcgcttggcg taatcatggt catagctgtt
     3241 tcctgtgtga aattgttatc cgctcacaat tccacacaac atacgagccg ggagcataaa
     3301 gtgtaaagcc tggggtgcct aatgagtgag ctaactcaca ttaattgcgt tgcgctcact
     3361 gcccgctttc cagtcgggaa acctgtcgtg ccagctgcat taatgaatcg gccaacgcgc
     3421 ggggagaggc ggtttgcgta ttgggcgctc ttccgcttcc tcgctcactg actcgctgcg
     3481 ctcggtcgtt cggctgcggc gagcggtatc agctcactca aaggcggtaa tacggttatc
     3541 cacagaatca ggggataacg caggaaagaa catgtgagca aaaggccagc aaaaggccag
     3601 gaaccgtaaa aaggccgcgt tgctggcgtt tttccatagg ctccgccccc ctgacgagca
     3661 tcacaaaaat cgacgctcaa gtcagaggtg gcgaaacccg acaggactat aaagatacca
     3721 ggcgtttccc cctggaagct ccctcgtgcg ctctcctgtt ccgaccctgc cgcttaccgg
     3781 atacctgtcc gcctttctcc cttcgggaag cgtggcgctt tctcatagct cacgctgtag
     3841 gtatctcagt tcggtgtagg tcgttcgctc caagctgggc tgtgtgcacg aaccccccgt
     3901 tcagcccgac cgctgcgcct tatccggtaa ctatcgtctt gagtccaacc cggtaagaca
     3961 cgacttatcg ccactggcag cagccactgg taacaggatt agcagagcga ggtatgtagg
     4021 cggtgctaca gagttcttga agtggtggcc taactacggc tacactagaa gaacagtatt
     4081 tggtatctgc gctctgctga agccagttac cttcggaaaa agagttggta gctcttgatc
     4141 cggcaaacaa accaccgctg gtagcggtgg tttttttgtt tgcaagcagc agattacgcg
     4201 cagaaaaaaa ggatctcaag aagatccttt gatcttttct acggggtctg acgctcagtg
     4261 gaacgaaaac tcacgttaag ggattttggt catgagatta tcaaaaagga tcttcaccta
     4321 gatcctttta aattaaaaat gaagttttaa atcaatctaa agtatatatg agtaaacttg
     4381 gtctgacagt taccaatgct taatcagtga ggcacctatc tcagcgatct gtctatttcg
     4441 ttcatccata gttgcctgac tccccgtcgt gtagataact acgatacggg agggcttacc
     4501 atctggcccc agtgctgcaa tgataccgcg agacccacgc tcaccggctc cagatttatc
     4561 agcaataaac cagccagccg gaagggccga gcgcagaagt ggtcctgcaa ctttatccgc
     4621 ctccatccag tctattaatt gttgccggga agctagagta agtagttcgc cagttaatag
     4681 tttgcgcaac gttgttgcca ttgctacagg catcgtggtg tcacgctcgt cgtttggtat
     4741 ggcttcattc agctccggtt cccaacgatc aaggcgagtt acatgatccc ccatgttgtg
     4801 caaaaaagcg gttagctcct tcggtcctcc gatcgttgtc agaagtaagt tggccgcagt
     4861 gttatcactc atggttatgg cagcactgca taattctctt actgtcatgc catccgtaag
     4921 atgcttttct gtgactggtg agtactcaac caagtcattc tgagaatagt gtatgcggcg
     4981 accgagttgc tcttgcccgg cgtcaatacg ggataatacc gcgccacata gcagaacttt
     5041 aaaagtgctc atcattggaa aacgttcttc ggggcgaaaa ctctcaagga tcttaccgct
     5101 gttgagatcc agttcgatgt aacccactcg tgcacccaac tgatcttcag catcttttac
     5161 tttcaccagc gtttctgggt gagcaaaaac aggaaggcaa aatgccgcaa aaaagggaat
     5221 aagggcgaca cggaaatgtt gaatactcat actcttcctt tttcaatatt attgaagcat
     5281 ttatcagggt tattgtctca tgagcggata catatttgaa tgtatttaga aaaataaaca
     5341 aataggggtt ccgcgcacat ttccccgaaa agtgccacct aaattgtaag cgttaatatt
     5401 ttgttaaaat tcgcgttaaa tttttgttaa atcagctcat tttttaacca ataggccgaa
     5461 atcggcaaaa tcccttataa atcaaaagaa tagaccgaga tagggttgag tgttgttcca
     5521 gtttggaaca agagtccact attaaagaac gtggactcca acgtcaaagg nnnnnnnnnn
     5581 nnnnnnnnnn nnnnnnnnnn nnnnnnnnnn nnnnnnnnnt nnnnnnnnnn nnnnnnnnnn
     5641 nnnnnnnnnn nnnnnnnnnn nnnnnnnnnn nnnnnnnnnn nnnnnnnnnn nnnnnnnnnn
     5701 nnnnnnnnnn ngnnnnnnnn nnnnnnnnnn nnnnnnnnnn nnnnnnnnnn nnnnnnnnnn
     5761 nnnnnnnnnn nnnnnnnnnn nnnnnnnnnn nnnnnnnnnn nnnnnnnnnn nnnnnnnnnn
     5821 nnnnnnnnnn nnnnnnc
//
